>Addgene plasmid #172433 | LV-PGK-Cre | addgene full sequence | sequence record 384392 | Addgene NGS Result
GTCGACGGATCGGGAGATCTCCCGATCCCCTATGGTGCACTCTCAGTACAATCTGCTCTGATGCCGCATA
GTTAAGCCAGTATCTGCTCCCTGCTTGTGTGTTGGAGGTCGCTGAGTAGTGCGCGAGCAAAATTTAAGCT
ACAACAAGGCAAGGCTTGACCGACAATTGCATGAAGAATCTGCTTAGGGTTAGGCGTTTTGCGCTGCTTC
GCGATGTACGGGCCAGATATACGCGTTGACATTGATTATTGACTAGTTATTAATAGTAATCAATTACGGG
GTCATTAGTTCATAGCCCATATATGGAGTTCCGCGTTACATAACTTACGGTAAATGGCCCGCCTGGCTGA
CCGCCCAACGACCCCCGCCCATTGACGTCAATAATGACGTATGTTCCCATAGTAACGCCAATAGGGACTT
TCCATTGACGTCAATGGGTGGAGTATTTACGGTAAACTGCCCACTTGGCAGTACATCAAGTGTATCATAT
GCCAAGTACGCCCCCTATTGACGTCAATGACGGTAAATGGCCCGCCTGGCATTATGCCCAGTACATGACC
TTATGGGACTTTCCTACTTGGCAGTACATCTACGTATTAGTCATCGCTATTACCATGGTGATGCGGTTTT
GGCAGTACATCAATGGGCGTGGATAGCGGTTTGACTCACGGGGATTTCCAAGTCTCCACCCCATTGACGT
CAATGGGAGTTTGTTTTGGCACCAAAATCAACGGGACTTTCCAAAATGTCGTAACAACTCCGCCCCATTG
ACGCAAATGGGCGGTAGGCGTGTACGGTGGGAGGTCTATATAAGCAGCGCGTTTTGCCTGTACTGGGTCT
CTCTGGTTAGACCAGATCTGAGCCTGGGAGCTCTCTGGCTAACTAGGGAACCCACTGCTTAAGCCTCAAT
AAAGCTTGCCTTGAGTGCTTCAAGTAGTGTGTGCCCGTCTGTTGTGTGACTCTGGTAACTAGAGATCCCT
CAGACCCTTTTAGTCAGTGTGGAAAATCTCTAGCAGTGGCGCCCGAACAGGGACTTGAAAGCGAAAGGGA
AACCAGAGGAGCTCTCTCGACGCAGGACTCGGCTTGCTGAAGCGCGCACGGCAAGAGGCGAGGGGCGGCG
ACTGGTGAGTACGCCAAAAATTTTGACTAGCGGAGGCTAGAAGGAGAGAGATGGGTGCGAGAGCGTCAGT
ATTAAGCGGGGGAGAATTAGATCGCGATGGGAAAAAATTCGGTTAAGGCCAGGGGGAAAGAAAAAATATA
AATTAAAACATATAGTATGGGCAAGCAGGGAGCTAGAACGATTCGCAGTTAATCCTGGCCTGTTAGAAAC
ATCAGAAGGCTGTAGACAAATACTGGGACAGCTACAACCATCCCTTCAGACAGGATCAGAAGAACTTAGA
TCATTATATAATACAGTAGCAACCCTCTATTGTGTGCATCAAAGGATAGAGATAAAAGACACCAAGGAAG
CTTTAGACAAGATAGAGGAAGAGCAAAACAAAAGTAAGACCACCGCACAGCAAGCGGCCGCTGATCTTCA
GACCTGGAGGAGGAGATATGAGGGACAATTGGAGAAGTGAATTATATAAATATAAAGTAGTAAAAATTGA
ACCATTAGGAGTAGCACCCACCAAGGCAAAGAGAAGAGTGGTGCAGAGAGAAAAAAGAGCAGTGGGAATA
GGAGCTTTGTTCCTTGGGTTCTTGGGAGCAGCAGGAAGCACTATGGGCGCAGCGTCAATGACGCTGACGG
TACAGGCCAGACAATTATTGTCTGGTATAGTGCAGCAGCAGAACAATTTGCTGAGGGCTATTGAGGCGCA
ACAGCATCTGTTGCAACTCACAGTCTGGGGCATCAAGCAGCTCCAGGCAAGAATCCTGGCTGTGGAAAGA
TACCTAAAGGATCAACAGCTCCTGGGGATTTGGGGTTGCTCTGGAAAACTCATTTGCACCACTGCTGTGC
CTTGGAATGCTAGTTGGAGTAATAAATCTCTGGAACAGATTTGGAATCACACGACCTGGATGGAGTGGGA
CAGAGAAATTAACAATTACACAAGCTTAATACACTCCTTAATTGAAGAATCGCAAAACCAGCAAGAAAAG
AATGAACAAGAATTATTGGAATTAGATAAATGGGCAAGTTTGTGGAATTGGTTTAACATAACAAATTGGC
TGTGGTATATAAAATTATTCATAATGATAGTAGGAGGCTTGGTAGGTTTAAGAATAGTTTTTGCTGTACT
TTCTATAGTGAATAGAGTTAGGCAGGGATATTCACCATTATCGTTTCAGACCCACCTCCCAACCCCGAGG
GGACCCGACAGGCCCGAAGGAATAGAAGAAGAAGGTGGAGAGAGAGACAGAGACAGATCCATTCGATTAG
TGAACGGATCGGCACTGCGTGCGCCAATTCTGCAGACAAATGGCAGTATTCATCCACAATTTTAAAAGAA
AAGGGGGGATTGGGGGGTACAGTGCAGGGGAAAGAATAGTAGACATAATAGCAACAGACATACAAACTAA
AGAATTACAAAAACAAATTACAAAAATTCAAAATTTTCGGGTTTATTACAGGGACAGCAGAGATCCAGTT
TGGTTAATTAAGGTACCGATCAGTGTGAGGGAGTGTAAAGCTGGTTTATTCTACCGGGTAGGGGAGGCGC
TTTTCCCAAGGCAGTCTGGAGCATGCGCTTTAGCAGCCCCGCTGGGCACTTGGCGCTACACAAGTGGCCT
CTGGCCTCGCACACATTCCACATCCACCGGTAGGCGCCAACCGGCTCCGTTCTTTGGTGGCCCCTTCGCG
CCACCTTCTACTCCTCCCCTAGTCAGGAAGTTCCCCCCCGCCCCGCAGCTCGCGTCGTGCAGGACGTGAC
AAATGGAAGTAGCACGTCTCACTAGTCTCGTGCAGATGGACAGCACCGCTGAGCAATGGAAGCGGGTAGG
CCTTTGGGGCAGCGGCCAATAGCAGCTTTGCTCCTTCGCTTTCTGGGCTCAGAGGCTGGGAAGGGGTGGG
TCCGGGGGCGGGCTCAGGGGCGGGCTCAGGGGCGGGGCGGGCGCCCGAAGGTCCTCCGGAGGCCCGGCAT
TCTGCACGCTTCAAAAGCGCACGTCTGCCGCGCTGTTCTCCTCTTCCTCATCTCCGGGAGACCCGACATT
AGCGCTACAGCTTAAGCGGGCCACCATGCCCAAGAAGAAGAGGAAGGTGTCCAATTTACTGACCGTACAC
CAAAATTTGCCTGCATTACCGGTCGATGCAACGAGTGATGAGGTTCGCAAGAACCTGATGGACATGTTCA
GGGATCGCCAGGCGTTTTCTGAGCATACCTGGAAAATGCTTCTGTCCGTTTGCCGGTCGTGGGCGGCATG
GTGCAAGTTGAATAACCGGAAATGGTTTCCCGCAGAACCTGAAGATGTTCGCGATTATCTTCTATATCTT
CAGGCGCGCGGTCTGGCAGTAAAAACTATCCAGCAACATTTGGGCCAGCTAAACATGCTTCATCGTCGGT
CCGGGCTGCCACGACCAAGTGACAGCAATGCTGTTTCACTGGTTATGCGGCGGATCCGAAAAGAAAACGT
TGATGCCGGTGAACGTGCAAAACAGGCTCTAGCGTTCGAACGCACTGATTTCGACCAGGTTCGTTCACTC
ATGGAAAATAGCGATCGCTGCCAGGATATACGTAATCTGGCATTTCTGGGGATTGCTTATAACACCCTGT
TACGTATAGCCGAAATTGCCAGGATCAGGGTTAAAGATATCTCACGTACTGACGGTGGGAGAATGTTAAT
CCATATTGGCAGAACGAAAACGCTGGTTAGCACCGCAGGTGTAGAGAAGGCACTTAGCCTGGGGGTAACT
AAACTGGTCGAGCGATGGATTTCCGTATCTGGTGTAGCTGATGATCCGAATAACTACCTGTTTTGCCGGG
TCAGAAAAAATGGTGTTGCCGCGCCATCTGCCACCAGCCAGCTATCAACTCGCGCCCTGGAAGGGATTTT
TGAAGCAACTCATCGATTGATTTACGGCGCTAAGGATGACTCTGGTCAGAGATACCTGGCCTGGTCTGGA
CACAGTGCCCGTGTCGGAGCCGCGCGAGATATGGCCCGCGCTGGAGTTTCAATACCGGAGATCATGCAAG
CTGGTGGCTGGACCAATGTAAATATTGTCATGAACTATATCCGTAACCTGGATAGTGAAACAGGGGCAAT
GGTGCGCCTGCTGGAAGATGGCGATTAGAAACGTTGTTGTTTGGGGTTGAATTACTCTACATGTTTAAGG
GTTCCGGTTCCACTAGGTACAATTCGATATCAAGCTTATCGATAATCAACCTCTGGATTACAAAATTTGT
GAAAGATTGACTGGTATTCTTAACTATGTTGCTCCTTTTACGCTATGTGGATACGCTGCTTTAATGCCTT
TGTATCATGCTATTGCTTCCCGTATGGCTTTCATTTTCTCCTCCTTGTATAAATCCTGGTTGCTGTCTCT
TTATGAGGAGTTGTGGCCCGTTGTCAGGCAACGTGGCGTGGTGTGCACTGTGTTTGCTGACGCAACCCCC
ACTGGTTGGGGCATTGCCACCACCTGTCAGCTCCTTTCCGGGACTTTCGCTTTCCCCCTCCCTATTGCCA
CGGCGGAACTCATCGCCGCCTGCCTTGCCCGCTGCTGGACAGGGGCTCGGCTGTTGGGCACTGACAATTC
CGTGGTGTTGTCGGGGAAATCATCGTCCTTTCCTTGGCTGCTCGCCTGTGTTGCCACCTGGATTCTGCGC
GGGACGTCCTTCTGCTACGTCCCTTCGGCCCTCAATCCAGCGGACCTTCCTTCCCGCGGCCTGCTGCCGG
CTCTGCGGCCTCTTCCGCGTCTTCGCCTTCGCCCTCAGACGAGTCGGATCTCCCTTTGGGCCGCCTCCCC
GCGTCGACTTTAAGACCAATGACTTACAAGGCAGCTGTAGATCTTAGCCACTTTTTAAAAGAAAAGGGGG
GACTGGAAGGGCTAATTCACTCCCAACGAAGACAAGATCTGCTTTTTGCTTGTACTGGGTCTCTCTGGTT
AGACCAGATCTGAGCCTGGGAGCTCTCTGGCTAACTAGGGAACCCACTGCTTAAGCCTCAATAAAGCTTG
CCTTGAGTGCTTCAAGTAGTGTGTGCCCGTCTGTTGTGTGACTCTGGTAACTAGAGATCCCTCAGACCCT
TTTAGTCAGTGTGGAAAATCTCTAGCAGGGCCCGGCGAAACCCGCTGATCAGCCTCGACTGTGCCTTCTA
GTTGCCAGCCATCTGTTGTTTGCCCCTCCCCCGTGCCTTCCTTGACCCTGGAAGGTGCCACTCCCACTGT
CCTTTCCTAATAAAATGAGGAAATTGCATCGCATTGTCTGAGTAGGTGTCATTCTATTCTGGGGGGTGGG
GTGGGGCAGGACAGCAAGGGGGAGGATTGGGAAGACAATAGCAGGCATGCTGGGGATGCGGTGGGCTCTA
TGGCTTCTGAGGCGGAAAGAACCAGCTGGGGCTCTAGGGGGTATCCCC
[124 nt withheld, positions 5509-5632]
C
[91 nt withheld, positions 5634-5724]
A
[49 nt withheld, positions 5726-5774]
CCTTTGACGTTGGAGTCCACGTTCTTT
[37 nt withheld, positions 5802-5838]
ACCCTATCTCGGTCTATTCTTTTGATTTATAAGGGATTTTGCCGATTTCGGCCTATTGGTTAAAAAATGA
GCTGATTTAACAAAAATTTAACGCGAATTAATTCTGTGGAATGTGTGTCAGTTAGGGTGTGGAAAGTCCC
CAGGCTCCCCAGCAGGCAGAAGTATGCAAAGCATGCATCTCAATTAGTCAGCAACCAGGTGTGGAAAGTC
CCCAGGCTCCCCAGCAGGCAGAAGTATGCAAAGCATGCATCTCAATTAGTCAGCAACCATAGTCCCGCCC
CTAACTCCGCCCATCCCGCCCCTAACTCCGCCCAGTTCCGCCCATTCTCCGCCCCATGGCTGACTAATTT
TTTTTATTTATGCAGAGGCCGAGGCCGCCTCTGCCTCTGAGCTATTCCAGAAGTAGTGAGGAGGCTTTTT
TGGAGGCCTAGGCTTTTGCAAAAAGCTCCCGGGAGCTTGTATATCCATTTTCGGATCTGATCAGCACGTG
TTGACAATTAATCATCGGCATAGTATATCGGCATAGTATAATACGACAAGGTGAGGAACTAAACCATGGC
CAAGTTGACCAGTGCCGTTCCGGTGCTCACCGCGCGCGACGTCGCCGGAGCGGTCGAGTTCTGGACCGAC
CGGCTCGGGTTCTCCCGGGACTTCGTGGAGGACGACTTCGCCGGTGTGGTCCGGGACGACGTGACCCTGT
TCATCAGCGCGGTCCAGGACCAGGTGGTGCCGGACAACACCCTGGCCTGGGTGTGGGTGCGCGGCCTGGA
CGAGCTGTACGCCGAGTGGTCGGAGGTCGTGTCCACGAACTTCCGGGACGCCTCCGGGCCGGCCATGACC
GAGATCGGCGAGCAGCCGTGGGGGCGGGAGTTCGCCCTGCGCGACCCGGCCGGCAACTGCGTGCACTTCG
TGGCCGAGGAGCAGGACTGACACGTGCTACGAGATTTCGATTCCACCGCCGCCTTCTATGAAAGGTTGGG
CTTCGGAATCGTTTTCCGGGACGCCGGCTGGATGATCCTCCAGCGCGGGGATCTCATGCTGGAGTTCTTC
GCCCACCCCAACTTGTTTATTGCAGCTTATAATGGTTACAAATAAAGCAATAGCATCACAAATTTCACAA
ATAAAGCATTTTTTTCACTGCATTCTAGTTGTGGTTTGTCCAAACTCATCAATGTATCTTATCATGTCTG
TATACCGTCGACCTCTAGCTAGAGCTTGGCGTAATCATGGTCATAGCTGTTTCCTGTGTGAAATTGTTAT
CCGCTCACAATTCCACACAACATACGAGCCGGAAGCATAAAGTGTAAAGCCTGGGGTGCCTAATGAGTGA
GCTAACTCACATTAATTGCGTTGCGCTCACTGCCCGCTTTCCAGTCGGGAAACCTGTCGTGCCAGCTGCA
TTAATGAATCGGCCAACGCGCGGGGAGAGGCGGTTTGCGTATTGGGCGCTCTTCCGCTTCCTCGCTCACT
GACTCGCTGCGCTCGGTCGTTCGGCTGCGGCGAGCGGTATCAGCTCACTCAAAGGCGGTAATACGGTTAT
CCACAGAATCAGGGGATAACGCAGGAAAGAACATGTGAGCAAAAGGCCAGCAAAAGGCCAGGAACCGTAA
AAAGGCCGCGTTGCTGGCGTTTTTCCATAGGCTCCGCCCCCCTGACGAGCATCACAAAAATCGACGCTCA
AGTCAGAGGTGGCGAAACCCGACAGGACTATAAAGATACCAGGCGTTTCCCCCTGGAAGCTCCCTCGTGC
GCTCTCCTGTTCCGACCCTGCCGCTTACCGGATACCTGTCCGCCTTTCTCCCTTCGGGAAGCGTGGCGCT
TTCTCATAGCTCACGCTGTAGGTATCTCAGTTCGGTGTAGGTCGTTCGCTCCAAGCTGGGCTGTGTGCAC
GAACCCCCCGTTCAGCCCGACCGCTGCGCCTTATCCGGTAACTATCGTCTTGAGTCCAACCCGGTAAGAC
ACGACTTATCGCCACTGGCAGCAGCCACTGGTAACAGGATTAGCAGAGCGAGGTATGTAGGCGGTGCTAC
AGAGTTCTTGAAGTGGTGGCCTAACTACGGCTACACTAGAAGAACAGTATTTGGTATCTGCGCTCTGCTG
AAGCCAGTTACCTTCGGAAAAAGAGTTGGTAGCTCTTGATCCGGCAAACAAACCACCGCTGGTAGCGGTG
GTTTTTTTGTTTGCAAGCAGCAGATTACGCGCAGAAAAAAAGGATCTCAAGAAGATCCTTTGATCTTTTC
TACGGGGTCTGACGCTCAGTGGAACGAAAACTCACGTTAAGGGATTTTGGTCATGAGATTATCAAAAAGG
ATCTTCACCTAGATCCTTTTAAATTAAAAATGAAGTTTTAAATCAATCTAAAGTATATATGAGTAAACTT
GGTCTGACAGTTACCAATGCTTAATCAGTGAGGCACCTATCTCAGCGATCTGTCTATTTCGTTCATCCAT
AGTTGCCTGACTCCCCGTCGTGTAGATAACTACGATACGGGAGGGCTTACCATCTGGCCCCAGTGCTGCA
ATGATACCGCGAGACCCACGCTCACCGGCTCCAGATTTATCAGCAATAAACCAGCCAGCCGGAAGGGCCG
AGCGCAGAAGTGGTCCTGCAACTTTATCCGCCTCCATCCAGTCTATTAATTGTTGCCGGGAAGCTAGAGT
AAGTAGTTCGCCAGTTAATAGTTTGCGCAACGTTGTTGCCATTGCTACAGGCATCGTGGTGTCACGCTCG
TCGTTTGGTATGGCTTCATTCAGCTCCGGTTCCCAACGATCAAGGCGAGTTACATGATCCCCCATGTTGT
GCAAAAAAGCGGTTAGCTCCTTCGGTCCTCCGATCGTTGTCAGAAGTAAGTTGGCCGCAGTGTTATCACT
CATGGTTATGGCAGCACTGCATAATTCTCTTACTGTCATGCCATCCGTAAGATGCTTTTCTGTGACTGGT
GAGTACTCAACCAAGTCATTCTGAGAATAGTGTATGCGGCGACCGAGTTGCTCTTGCCCGGCGTCAATAC
GGGATAATACCGCGCCACATAGCAGAACTTTAAAAGTGCTCATCATTGGAAAACGTTCTTCGGGGCGAAA
ACTCTCAAGGATCTTACCGCTGTTGAGATCCAGTTCGATGTAACCCACTCGTGCACCCAACTGATCTTCA
GCATCTTTTACTTTCACCAGCGTTTCTGGGTGAGCAAAAACAGGAAGGCAAAATGCCGCAAAAAAGGGAA
TAAGGGCGACACGGAAATGTTGAATACTCATACTCTTCCTTTTTCAATATTATTGAAGCATTTATCAGGG
TTATTGTCTCATGAGCGGATACATATTTGAATGTATTTAGAAAAATAAACAAATAGGGGTTCCGCGCACA
TTTCCCCGAAAAGTGCCACCTGAC
Features (pLannotate 1.2.2; 30 found; start..end, strand, type, name):
     31..83      -  misc_feature   bom (fragment): basis of mobility region from pBR322
    238..617     +  enhancer       CMV enhancer: human cytomegalovirus immediate early enhancer
    618..817     +  promoter       CMV promoter: human cytomegalovirus (CMV) immediate early promoter
    835..1015    +  LTR            5' LTR (truncated): truncated 5' long terminal repeat (LTR) from HIV-1
   1062..1187    +  misc_feature   HIV-1 Ψ: packaging signal of human immunodeficiency virus type 1
   1171..1534    +  CDS            HIV-1 gag (fragment): gag protein from human immunodeficiency virus 1; gag
   1680..1913    +  misc_feature   RRE: The Rev response element (RRE) of HIV-1 allows for Rev-dependent mRNA export from the nucleus to the cytoplasm.
   2290..2390    +  CDS            Rev (fragment): human immunodeficiency virus 1 (HIV-1) Rev protein; rev; enhances nuclear export of unspliced and incompletely spliced viral mRNAs
   2440..2557    +  misc_feature   cPPT/CTS: central polypurine tract and central termination sequence of HIV-1
   2646..3138    +  promoter       PGK promoter: mouse phosphoglycerate kinase 1 promoter
   3198..4228    +  CDS            Cre (fragment): site-specific recombinase Cre is a site-specific recombinase from bacteriophage P1. Recombination occurs at loxP sequences.
   4291..4314    +  misc_feature   MCS (fragment): pBluescript multiple cloning site
   4314..4902    +  misc_feature   WPRE: woodchuck hepatitis virus posttranscriptional regulatory element
   4953..4972    +  misc_feature   cPPT/CTS (fragment): central polypurine tract and central termination sequence of HIV-1
   4974..5207    +  LTR            3' LTR (ΔU3): self-inactivating 3' long terminal repeat (LTR) from HIV-1
   5239..5463    +  polyA_signal   bGH poly(A) signal: bovine growth hormone polyadenylation signal
   5467..5488    +  promoter       SV40 promoter (fragment): SV40 enhancer and early promoter
   5509..5937    +  rep_origin     f1 ori (sequence partly withheld): f1 bacteriophage origin of replication; arrow indicates direction of (+) strand synthesis
   5951..6280    +  promoter       SV40 promoter: SV40 enhancer and early promoter
   6328..6375    +  promoter       EM7 promoter: synthetic bacterial promoter&nbsp
   6394..6768    +  CDS            BleoR: antibiotic-binding protein; Sh ble from Streptoalloteichus hindustanus; confers resistance to bleomycin, phleomycin, and Zeocin™
   6778..6903    +  CDS            ble (fragment): BLE_KLEPN - Experimental evidence at protein level: Swiss-Prot protein existence level 1. Binding protein with a strong affinity to the bleomycin family of antibiotics. Binds to CL990; an antimitotic-antibiotic compound. From Klebsiella pneumoniae.
   6898..7019    +  polyA_signal   SV40 poly(A) signal: SV40 polyadenylation signal
   7092..7108    -  protein_bind   lac operator: The lac repressor binds to the lac operator to inhibit transcription in E. coli. This inhibition can be relieved by adding lactose or isopropyl-β-D-thiogalactopyranoside (IPTG). lac repressor encoded by lacI
   7116..7146    -  promoter       lac promoter: promoter for the E. coli lac operon
   7161..7182    -  protein_bind   CAP binding site: CAP binding activates transcription in the presence of cAMP. E. coli catabolite activator protein
   7195..7287    -  CDS            lacI (fragment): lac repressor; lacI; The lac repressor binds to the lac operator to inhibit transcription in E. coli. This inhibition can be relieved by adding lactose or isopropyl-β-D-thiogalactopyranoside (IPTG).
   7470..8058    -  rep_origin     ori: high-copy-number ColE1/pMB1/pBR322/pUC origin of replication
   8229..9089    -  CDS            AmpR: β-lactamase; bla; confers resistance to ampicillin, carbenicillin, and related antibiotics
   9090..9194    -  promoter       AmpR promoter: bla
