[The description below was written by a language model from this plasmid's Addgene catalogue record and pLannotate feature annotations shown in this document.]
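Description:
LV-PGK-Cre is a 9.2 kb HIV-1-based lentiviral transfer plasmid that delivers Cre recombinase to mammalian cells. It is maintained in E. coli through a high-copy ColE1/pUC-type origin and selected with ampicillin via the AmpR (β-lactamase) gene. An f1 phage origin is also present. The viral genome has a third-generation, self-inactivating layout. A CMV enhancer/promoter replaces the U3 region upstream of a truncated 5' LTR, so genomic RNA is transcribed in packaging cells independently of Tat. Downstream lie the Ψ packaging signal with a short gag fragment, the Rev response element for Rev-dependent nuclear export, and the cPPT/CTS, which aids nuclear import of the reverse-transcribed genome. The 3' LTR carries the ΔU3 deletion, which is copied to both ends of the provirus and silences LTR promoter activity after integration. A bGH polyadenylation signal follows it.

The payload is a single expression cassette. The mouse phosphoglycerate kinase 1 (PGK) promoter drives the Cre coding sequence, giving moderate, broadly active expression, and a WPRE downstream boosts transcript stability and expression. The annotated features show no fluorescent reporter, tag or selectable marker inside the LTRs, so transduced cells are identified only by Cre-mediated recombination at loxP sites. Outside the viral region, the backbone carries an SV40/EM7-driven BleoR (Zeocin resistance) cassette with an SV40 poly(A) signal. This cassette is not packaged into virus.

The construct is suited to producing lentivirus for excising or inverting floxed alleles in cultured cells or in vivo. An example is activating or deleting conditional alleles in mouse cancer models, consistent with the associated publication on pancreatic cancer.
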