Addgene plasmid #172433: LV-PGK-Cre
Purpose: Lentivirus, expresses Cre recombinase
Depositing lab: Tyler Jacks. Depositing organization: Massachusetts Institute of Technology. Publication: The CD155/TIGIT axis promotes and maintains immune evasion in neoantigen-expressing pancreatic cancer. Freed-Pastor WA, Lambert LJ, Ely ZA, Pattada NB, Bhutkar A, Eng G, Mercer KL, Garcia AP, Lin L, Rideout WM 3rd, Hwang WL, Schenkel JM, Jaeger AM, Bronson RT, Westcott PMK, Hether TD, Divakar P, Reeves JW, Deshpande V, Delorey T, Phillips D, Yilmaz OH, Regev A, Jacks T. Cancer Cell. 2021 Oct 11;39(10):1342-1360.e14. doi: 10.1016/j.ccell.2021.07.007. Epub 2021 Aug 5. PubMed 34358448.
Backbone
  Vector backbone: Lentivirus
  Vector type: Lentiviral
Growth in bacteria
  Bacterial resistance: Ampicillin, 100 μg/mL
  Growth temperature: 37°C
  Growth strain: NEB Stable
  Copy number: Unknown
Gene/Insert
  Gene/Insert name: Cre
Terms and licenses: Academic/Nonprofit Terms; Industry Terms: Not Available to Industry
How to cite: LV-PGK-Cre was a gift from Tyler Jacks (Addgene plasmid # 172433 ; http://n2t.net/addgene:172433 ; RRID:Addgene_172433)
